Addgene plasmid #179137: yPet_cp229-Binder
Purpose: YPet circularly permuted at a.a. 229; Binder: SspB that carries two point mutations reducing homodimerization(Y11K/A15E, residue numbering from pdb: 1ou9).
Depositing lab: Klaus Hahn. Publication: Biosensors based on peptide exposure show single molecule conformations in live cells. Liu B, Stone OJ, Pablo M, Herron JC, Nogueira AT, Dagliyan O, Grimm JB, Lavis LD, Elston TC, Hahn KM. Cell. 2021 Oct 28;184(22):5670-5685.e23. doi: 10.1016/j.cell.2021.09.026. Epub 2021 Oct 11. PubMed 34637702.
Backbone
  Vector backbone: pEGFP
  Backbone size w/o insert (bp): 4000
  Total vector size (bp): 5057
  Vector type: Mammalian Expression
Growth in bacteria
  Bacterial resistance: Kanamycin, 50 μg/mL
  Growth temperature: 37°C
  Growth strain: DH5alpha
  Copy number: High Copy
Gene/Insert
  Gene/Insert name: SspB (alt name: Binder)
  Species: Haemophilus influenzae
  Mutation: Y11K/A15E, residue numbering from pdb: 1ou9
  Tag / fusion protein: yPet_cp229 (N terminal on insert)
Terms and licenses: Academic/Nonprofit Terms; Industry Terms: Not Available to Industry
How to cite: yPet_cp229-Binder was a gift from Klaus Hahn (Addgene plasmid # 179137 ; http://n2t.net/addgene:179137 ; RRID:Addgene_179137)
