[The description below was written by a language model from this plasmid's Addgene catalogue record and pLannotate feature annotations shown in this document.]
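Description:
yPet_cp229-Binder is a 5,057 bp mammalian expression plasmid built on a pEGFP-type backbone. It is maintained at high copy in E. coli through a ColE1/pUC-type origin and selected with kanamycin. The NeoR/KanR gene (Tn5 aminoglycoside phosphotransferase) sits downstream of tandem bacterial (AmpR/bla) and SV40 early promoters and is followed by an HSV TK polyadenylation signal, so the same marker can give kanamycin resistance in bacteria and G418 resistance in mammalian cells. An f1 origin is also present. The short ble, bGH poly(A) and SV40 large T antigen hits in the feature table are fragments that appear to be backbone remnants rather than functional elements.

The payload is a single fusion open reading frame driven by the human CMV immediate-early enhancer and promoter and terminated by an SV40 poly(A) signal. At the N terminus is YPet, a yellow fluorescent protein derived from Aequorea victoria, circularly permuted at residue 229. The small Venus C-terminal-like fragment annotated just upstream of the main YPet segment is consistent with the relocated C-terminal residues of such a permutation. Fused downstream is the "Binder", SspB from Haemophilus influenzae, carrying the Y11K/A15E substitutions that reduce its homodimerization. The table annotates the SspB coding region as a fragment, but the record does not say which part of the protein is included.

According to the associated publication title, the construct belongs to a set of biosensors based on peptide exposure that are used to report protein conformations, including at the single-molecule level, in live cells. The record does not state the peptide partner or target proteins with which this fluorescent binder is paired.
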