Features (pLannotate 1.2.2; 15 found; start..end, strand, type, name):
     80..232     +  CDS            ble (fragment): BLE_KLEPN - Experimental evidence at protein level: Swiss-Prot protein existence level 1. Binding protein with a strong affinity to the bleomycin family of antibiotics. Binds to CL990; an antimitotic-antibiotic compound. From Klebsiella pneumoniae.
    291..338     +  polyA_signal   HSV TK poly(A) signal: herpes simplex virus thymidine kinase polyadenylation signal (Cole and Stacy, 1985)
    429..445     -  polyA_signal   bGH poly(A) signal (fragment): bovine growth hormone polyadenylation signal
    667..1255    +  rep_origin     ori: high-copy-number ColE1/pMB1/pBR322/pUC origin of replication
   1430..1733    +  enhancer       CMV enhancer: human cytomegalovirus immediate early enhancer
   1734..1937    +  promoter       CMV promoter: human cytomegalovirus (CMV) immediate early promoter
   1992..2012    +  CDS            VC155 (fragment): C-terminal fragment of mVenus for use in bimolecular fluorescence complementation (BiFC) (Kodama and Hu, 2010)
   2028..2714    +  CDS            YPet: YPet is a basic (constitutively fluorescent) yellow fluorescent protein published in 2005, derived from Aequorea victoria. It has moderate acid sensitivity.
   2745..3074    +  CDS            sspB (fragment): SSPB_HAEIN - Experimental evidence at protein level: Swiss-Prot protein existence level 1. Also stimulates degradation of the N-terminus of RseA (residues 1-108, alone or in complex with sigma-E) by ClpX-ClpP in a non-ssrA-mediated fashion. From Haemophilus influenzae (strain ATCC 51907 / DSM 11121 / KW20 / Rd).
   3108..3191    +  CDS            large T antigen (fragment): large T antigen from SV40 (simian virus 40)
   3214..3335    +  polyA_signal   SV40 poly(A) signal: SV40 polyadenylation signal
   3369..3797    -  rep_origin     f1 ori (sequence partly withheld): f1 bacteriophage origin of replication; arrow indicates direction of (+) strand synthesis
   3824..3928    +  promoter       AmpR promoter: bla
   3930..4287    +  promoter       SV40 promoter: SV40 enhancer and early promoter
   4322..59      +  CDS            NeoR/KanR (across the origin): aminoglycoside phosphotransferase from Tn5; aph(3')-II (or nptII); confers resistance to neomycin, kanamycin, and G418 (Geneticin®)
>Addgene plasmid #179137 | yPet_cp229-Binder | addgene full sequence | sequence record 353407 | Addgene NGS Result
TCGCCGCTCCCGATTCGCAGCGCATCGCCTTCTATCGCCTTCTTGACGAGTTCTTCTGAGCGGGACTCTG
GGGTTCGAAATGACCGACCAAGCGACGCCCAACCTGCCATCACGAGATTTCGATTCCACCGCCGCCTTCT
ATGAAAGGTTGGGCTTCGGAATCGTTTTCCGGGACGCCGGCTGGATGATCCTCCAGCGCGGGGATCTCAT
GCTGGAGTTCTTCGCCCACCCTAGGGGGAGGCTAACTGAAACACGGAAGGAGACAATACCGGAAGGAACC
CGCGCTATGACGGCAATAAAAAGACAGAATAAAACGCACGGTGTTGGGTCGTTTGTTCATAAACGCGGGG
TTCGGTCCCAGGGCTGGCACTCTGTCGATACCCCACCGAGACCCCATTGGGGCCAATACGCCCGCGTTTC
TTCCTTTTCCCCACCCCACCCCCCAAGTTCGGGTGAAGGCCCAGGGCTCGCAGCCAACGTCGGGGCGGCA
GGCCCTGCCATAGCCTCAGGTTACTCATATATACTTTAGATTGATTTAAAACTTCATTTTTAATTTAAAA
GGATCTAGGTGAAGATCCTTTTTGATAATCTCATGACCAAAATCCCTTAACGTGAGTTTTCGTTCCACTG
AGCGTCAGACCCCGTAGAAAAGATCAAAGGATCTTCTTGAGATCCTTTTTTTCTGCGCGTAATCTGCTGC
TTGCAAACAAAAAAACCACCGCTACCAGCGGTGGTTTGTTTGCCGGATCAAGAGCTACCAACTCTTTTTC
CGAAGGTAACTGGCTTCAGCAGAGCGCAGATACCAAATACTGTTCTTCTAGTGTAGCCGTAGTTAGGCCA
CCACTTCAAGAACTCTGTAGCACCGCCTACATACCTCGCTCTGCTAATCCTGTTACCAGTGGCTGCTGCC
AGTGGCGATAAGTCGTGTCTTACCGGGTTGGACTCAAGACGATAGTTACCGGATAAGGCGCAGCGGTCGG
GCTGAACGGGGGGTTCGTGCACACAGCCCAGCTTGGAGCGAACGACCTACACCGAACTGAGATACCTACA
GCGTGAGCTATGAGAAAGCGCCACGCTTCCCGAAGGGAGAAAGGCGGACAGGTATCCGGTAAGCGGCAGG
GTCGGAACAGGAGAGCGCACGAGGGAGCTTCCAGGGGGAAACGCCTGGTATCTTTATAGTCCTGTCGGGT
TTCGCCACCTCTGACTTGAGCGTCGATTTTTGTGATGCTCGTCAGGGGGGCGGAGCCTATGGAAAAACGC
CAGCAACGCGGCCTTTTTACGGTTCCTGGCCTTTTGCTGGCCTTTTGCTCACATGTTCTTTCCTGCGTTA
TCCCCTGATTCTGTGGATAACCGTATTACCGCCATGCATTAGTTATTAATAGTAATCAATTACGGGGTCA
TTAGTTCATAGCCCATATATGGAGTTCCGCGTTACATAACTTACGGTAAATGGCCCGCCTGGCTGACCGC
CCAACGACCCCCGCCCATTGACGTCAATAATGACGTATGTTCCCATAGTAACGCCAATAGGGACTTTCCA
TTGACGTCAATGGGTGGAGTATTTACGGTAAACTGCCCACTTGGCAGTACATCAAGTGTATCATATGCCA
AGTACGCCCCCTATTGACGTCAATGACGGTAAATGGCCCGCCTGGCATTATGCCCAGTACATGACCTTAT
GGGACTTTCCTACTTGGCAGTACATCTACGTATTAGTCATCGCTATTACCATGGTGATGCGGTTTTGGCA
GTACATCAATGGGCGTGGATAGCGGTTTGACTCACGGGGATTTCCAAGTCTCCACCCCATTGACGTCAAT
GGGAGTTTGTTTTGGCACCAAAATCAACGGGACTTTCCAAAATGTCGTAACAACTCCGCCCCATTGACGC
AAATGGGCGGTAGGCGTGTACGGTGGGAGGTCTATATAAGCAGAGCTGGTTTAGTGAACCGTCAGATCCG
CTAGCTTAATTAAGCCACCATGATCACCGAGGGCATGGACGAGCTGTACAAGGGTGCTAGTGGTGGCATG
GTGAGCAAGGGCGAAGAGCTGTTCACCGGCGTGGTGCCCATCCTGGTGGAGCTGGACGGCGACGTGAACG
GCCACAAGTTCAGCGTGAGCGGCGAGGGCGAGGGCGACGCCACCTACGGCAAGCTGACCCTGAAGCTGCT
GTGCACCACCGGCAAGCTGCCCGTGCCCTGGCCCACCCTGGTGACCACCCTGGGCTACGGCGTGCAGTGC
TTCGCCCGGTACCCCGACCACATGAAGCAGCACGACTTCTTCAAGAGCGCCATGCCCGAGGGCTACGTGC
AGGAGCGGACCATCTTCTTCAAGGACGACGGCAACTACAAGACCCGGGCCGAGGTGAAGTTCGAGGGCGA
CACCCTGGTGAACCGGATCGAGCTGAAGGGCATCGACTTCAAGGAGGACGGCAACATCCTGGGCCACAAG
CTGGAGTACAACTACAACAGCCACAACGTGTACATCACCGCCGACAAGCAGAAGAACGGCATCAAGGCCA
ACTTCAAGATCCGGCACAACATCGAGGACGGCGGCGTGCAGCTGGCCGACCACTACCAGCAGAACACCCC
CATCGGCGACGGCCCCGTGCTGCTGCCCGACAACCACTACCTGAGCTACCAGAGCGCCCTGTTCAAGGAC
CCCAACGAGAAGCGGGACCACATGGTGCTGCTGGAGTTCCTGACCGCCGCCGGCTCCGGACTCAGATCTG
AGCTCGGATCCATGAGCTCCCCGAAACGCCCTAAGCTGCTGCGTGAATATTACGATTGGCTGGTTGATAA
CAGCTTTACCCCATATCTGGTGGTGGATGCCACATACCTGGGCGTGAACGTGCCCGTGGAGTATGTGAAA
GACGGTCAGATCGTGCTGAATCTGTCTGCAAGTGCGACCGGCAACCTGCAACTGACAAATGATTTTATCC
AGTTCAACGCCCGCTTTAAGGGCGTGTCTCGTGAACTGTATATCCCGATGGGTGCCGCTCTGGCCATTTA
CGCTCGCGAGAACGGCGATGGTGTGATGTTCGAACCAGAAGAAATCTATGACGAGCTGAATATTGGTAGA
TAAGAATTCTAAGCGGCCGCGACTCTAGATCATAATCAGCCATACCACATTTGTAGAGGTTTTACTTGCT
TTAAAAAACCTCCCACACCTCCCCCTGAACCTGAAACATAAAATGAATGCAATTGTTGTTGTTAACTTGT
TTATTGCAGCTTATAATGGTTACAAATAAAGCAATAGCATCACAAATTTCACAAATAAAGCATTTTTTTC
ACTGCATTCTAGTTGTGGTTTGTCCAAACTCATCAATGTATCTTAAGGCGTAAATTGTAAGCGTTAATAT
TTTGTTAAAATTCGCGTTAAATTTTTGTTAAATCAGCTCATTTTTTAACCAATAGGCCGAAATCGGCAAA
ATCCCTTATAAATCAAAAGAATAGACCGAGATAGGGT
[37 nt withheld, positions 3468-3504]
AAAGAACGTGGACTCCAACGTCAAAGG
[49 nt withheld, positions 3532-3580]
T
[91 nt withheld, positions 3582-3672]
G
[124 nt withheld, positions 3674-3797]
CAGGTGGCACTTTTCGGGGAAATGTGCGCGGAACCCCTATTTGTTTATTTTTCTAAATACATTCAAATAT
GTATCCGCTCATGAGACAATAACCCTGATAAATGCTTCAATAATATTGAAAAAGGAAGAGTCCTGAGGCG
GAAAGAACCAGCTGTGGAATGTGTGTCAGTTAGGGTGTGGAAAGTCCCCAGGCTCCCCAGCAGGCAGAAG
TATGCAAAGCATGCATCTCAATTAGTCAGCAACCAGGTGTGGAAAGTCCCCAGGCTCCCCAGCAGGCAGA
AGTATGCAAAGCATGCATCTCAATTAGTCAGCAACCATAGTCCCGCCCCTAACTCCGCCCATCCCGCCCC
TAACTCCGCCCAGTTCCGCCCATTCTCCGCCCCATGGCTGACTAATTTTTTTTATTTATGCAGAGGCCGA
GGCCGCCTCGGCCTCTGAGCTATTCCAGAAGTAGTGAGGAGGCTTTTTTGGAGGCCTAGGCTTTTGCAAA
GATCGATCAAGAGACAGGATGAGGATCGTTTCGCATGATTGAACAAGATGGATTGCACGCAGGTTCTCCG
GCCGCTTGGGTGGAGAGGCTATTCGGCTATGACTGGGCACAACAGACAATCGGCTGCTCTGATGCCGCCG
TGTTCCGGCTGTCAGCGCAGGGGCGCCCGGTTCTTTTTGTCAAGACCGACCTGTCCGGTGCCCTGAATGA
ACTGCAAGACGAGGCAGCGCGGCTATCGTGGCTGGCCACGACGGGCGTTCCTTGCGCAGCTGTGCTCGAC
GTTGTCACTGAAGCGGGAAGGGACTGGCTGCTATTGGGCGAAGTGCCGGGGCAGGATCTCCTGTCATCTC
ACCTTGCTCCTGCCGAGAAAGTATCCATCATGGCTGATGCAATGCGGCGGCTGCATACGCTTGATCCGGC
TACCTGCCCATTCGACCACCAAGCGAAACATCGCATCGAGCGAGCACGTACTCGGATGGAAGCCGGTCTT
GTCGATCAGGATGATCTGGACGAAGAGCATCAGGGGCTCGCGCCAGCCGAACTGTTCGCCAGGCTCAAGG
CGAGCATGCCCGACGGCGAGGATCTCGTCGTGACCCATGGCGATGCCTGCTTGCCGAATATCATGGTGGA
AAATGGCCGCTTTTCTGGATTCATCGACTGTGGCCGGCTGGGTGTGGCGGACCGCTATCAGGACATAGCG
TTGGCTACCCGTGATATTGCTGAAGAGCTTGGCGGCGAATGGGCTGACCGCTTCCTCGTGCTTTACGGTA
